>Addgene plasmid #77040 | RBKS gRNA (BRDN0001145714) | addgene full sequence | sequence record 187000 | Addgene Assembled Sequence
CCCGGGTGCAAAGATGGATAAAGTTTTAAACAGAGAGGAATCTTTGCAGCTAATGGACCTTCTAGGTCTT
GAAAGGAGTGGGAATTGGCTCCGGTGCCCGTCAGTGGGCAGAGCGCACATCGCCCACAGTCCCCGAGAAG
TTGGGGGGAGGGGTCGGCAATTGATCCGGTGCCTAGAGAAGGTGGCGCGGGGTAAACTGGGAAAGTGATG
TCGTGTACTGGCTCCGCCTTTTTCCCGAGGGTGGGGGAGAACCGTATATAAGTGCAGTAGTCGCCGTGAA
CGTTCTTTTTCGCAACGGGTTTGCCGCCAGAACACAGGTAAGTGCCGTGTGTGGTTCCCGCGGGCCTGGC
CTCTTTACGGGTTATGGCCCTTGCGTGCCTTGAATTACTTCCACCTGGCTGCAGTACGTGATTCTTGATC
CCGAGCTTCGGGTTGGAAGTGGGTGGGAGAGTTCGAGGCCTTGCGCTTAAGGAGCCCCTTCGCCTCGTGC
TTGAGTTGAGGCCTGGCCTGGGCGCTGGGGCCGCCGCGTGCGAATCTGGTGGCACCTTCGCGCCTGTCTC
GCTGCTTTCGATAAGTCTCTAGCCATTTAAAATTTTTGATGACCTGCTGCGACGCTTTTTTTCTGGCAAG
ATAGTCTTGTAAATGCGGGCCAAGATCTGCACACTGGTATTTCGGTTTTTGGGGCCGCGGGCGGCGACGG
GGCCCGTGCGTCCCAGCGCACATGTTCGGCGAGGCGGGGCCTGCGAGCGCGGCCACCGAGAATCGGACGG
GGGTAGTCTCAAGCTGGCCGGCCTGCTCTGGTGCCTGGCCTCGCGCCGCCGTGTATCGCCCCGCCCTGGG
CGGCAAGGCTGGCCCGGTCGGCACCAGTTGCGTGAGCGGAAAGATGGCCGCTTCCCGGCCCTGCTGCAGG
GAGCTCAAAATGGAGGACGCGGCGCTCGGGAGAGCGGGCGGGTGAGTCACCCACACAAAGGAAAAGGGCC
TTTCCGTCCTCAGCCGTCGCTTCATGTGACTCCACGGAGTACCGGGCGCCGTCCAGGCACCTCGATTAGT
TCTCGAGCTTTTGGAGTACGTCGTCTTTAGGTTGGGGGGAGGGGTTTTATGCGATGGAGTTTCCCCACAC
TGAGTGGGTGGAGACTGAAGTTAGGCCAGCTTGGCACTTGATGTAATTCTCCTTGGAATTTGCCCTTTTT
GAGTTTGGATCTTGGTTCATTCTCAAGCCTCAGACAGTGGTTCAAAGTTTTTTTCTTCCATTTCAGGTGT
CGTGACGTACGGCCACCATGACCGAGTACAAGCCCACGGTGCGCCTCGCCACCCGCGACGACGTCCCCAG
GGCCGTACGCACCCTCGCCGCCGCGTTCGCCGACTACCCCGCCACGCGCCACACCGTCGATCCGGACCGC
CACATCGAGCGGGTCACCGAGCTGCAAGAACTCTTCCTCACGCGCGTCGGGCTCGACATCGGCAAGGTGT
GGGTCGCGGACGACGGCGCCGCCGTGGCGGTCTGGACCACGCCGGAGAGCGTCGAAGCGGGGGCGGTGTT
CGCCGAGATCGGCCCGCGCATGGCCGAGTTGAGCGGTTCCCGGCTGGCCGCGCAGCAACAGATGGAAGGC
CTCCTGGCGCCGCACCGGCCCAAGGAGCCCGCGTGGTTCCTGGCCACCGTCGGAGTCTCGCCCGACCACC
AGGGCAAGGGTCTGGGCAGCGCCGTCGTGCTCCCCGGAGTGGAGGCGGCCGAGCGCGCCGGGGTGCCCGC
CTTCCTGGAGACCTCCGCGCCCCGCAACCTCCCCTTCTACGAGCGGCTCGGCTTCACCGTCACCGCCGAC
GTCGAGGTGCCCGAAGGACCGCGCACCTGGTGCATGACCCGCAAGCCCGGTGCCTGAACGCGTTAAGTCG
ACAATCAACCTCTGGATTACAAAATTTGTGAAAGATTGACTGGTATTCTTAACTATGTTGCTCCTTTTAC
GCTATGTGGATACGCTGCTTTAATGCCTTTGTATCATGCTATTGCTTCCCGTATGGCTTTCATTTTCTCC
TCCTTGTATAAATCCTGGTTGCTGTCTCTTTATGAGGAGTTGTGGCCCGTTGTCAGGCAACGTGGCGTGG
TGTGCACTGTGTTTGCTGACGCAACCCCCACTGGTTGGGGCATTGCCACCACCTGTCAGCTCCTTTCCGG
GACTTTCGCTTTCCCCCTCCCTATTGCCACGGCGGAACTCATCGCCGCCTGCCTTGCCCGCTGCTGGACA
GGGGCTCGGCTGTTGGGCACTGACAATTCCGTGGTGTTGTCGGGGAAATCATCGTCCTTTCCTTGGCTGC
TCGCCTGTGTTGCCACCTGGATTCTGCGCGGGACGTCCTTCTGCTACGTCCCTTCGGCCCTCAATCCAGC
GGACCTTCCTTCCCGCGGCCTGCTGCCGGCTCTGCGGCCTCTTCCGCGTCTTCGCCTTCGCCCTCAGACG
AGTCGGATCTCCCTTTGGGCCGCCTCCCCGCGTCGACTTTAAGACCAATGACTTACAAGGCAGCTGTAGA
TCTTAGCCACTTTTTAAAAGAAAAGGGGGGACTGGAAGGGCTAATTCACTCCCAACGAAGACAAGATCTG
CTTTTTGCTTGTACTGGGTCTCTCTGGTTAGACCAGATCTGAGCCTGGGAGCTCTCTGGCTAACTAGGGA
ACCCACTGCTTAAGCCTCAATAAAGCTTGCCTTGAGTGCTTCAAGTAGTGTGTGCCCGTCTGTTGTGTGA
CTCTGGTAACTAGAGATCCCTCAGACCCTTTTAGTCAGTGTGGAAAATCTCTAGCAGTACGTATAGTAGT
TCATGTCATCTTATTATTCAGTATTTATAACTTGCAAAGAAATGAATATCAGAGAGTGAGAGGAACTTGT
TTATTGCAGCTTATAATGGTTACAAATAAAGCAATAGCATCACAAATTTCACAAATAAAGCATTTTTTTC
ACTGCATTCTAGTTGTGGTTTGTCCAAACTCATCAATGTATCTTATCATGTCTGGCTCTAGCTATCCCGC
CCCTAACTCCGCCCATCCCGCCCCTAACTCCGCCCAGTTCCGCCCATTCTCCGCCCCATGGCTGACTAAT
TTTTTTTATTTATGCAGAGGCCGAGGCCGCCTCGGCCTCTGAGCTATTCCAGAAGTAGTGAGGAGGCTTT
TTTGGAGGCCTAGGGACGTACCCAATTCGCCCTATAGTGAGTCGTATTACGCGCGCTCACTGGCCGTCGT
TTTACAACGTCGTGACTGGGAAAACCCTGGCGTTACCCAACTTAATCGCCTTGCAGCACATCCCCCTTTC
GCCAGCTGGCGTAATAGCGAAGAGGCCCGCACCGATCGCCCTTCCCAACAGTTGCGCAGCCTGAATGGCG
AATGGG
[124 nt withheld, positions 3367-3490]
C
[91 nt withheld, positions 3492-3582]
A
[49 nt withheld, positions 3584-3632]
CCTTTGACGTTGGAGTCCACGTTCTTT
[37 nt withheld, positions 3660-3696]
ACCCTATCTCGGTCTATTCTTTTGATTTATAAGGGATTTTGCCGATTTCGGCCTATTGGTTAAAAAATGA
GCTGATTTAACAAAAATTTAACGCGAATTTTAACAAAATATTAACGCTTACAATTTAGGTGGCACTTTTC
GGGGAAATGTGCGCGGAACCCCTATTTGTTTATTTTTCTAAATACATTCAAATATGTATCCGCTCATGAG
ACAATAACCCTGATAAATGCTTCAATAATATTGAAAAAGGAAGAGTATGAGTATTCAACATTTCCGTGTC
GCCCTTATTCCCTTTTTTGCGGCATTTTGCCTTCCTGTTTTTGCTCACCCAGAAACGCTGGTGAAAGTAA
AAGATGCTGAAGATCAGTTGGGTGCACGAGTGGGTTACATCGAACTGGATCTCAACAGCGGTAAGATCCT
TGAGAGTTTTCGCCCCGAAGAACGTTTTCCAATGATGAGCACTTTTAAAGTTCTGCTATGTGGCGCGGTA
TTATCCCGTATTGACGCCGGGCAAGAGCAACTCGGTCGCCGCATACACTATTCTCAGAATGACTTGGTTG
AGTACTCACCAGTCACAGAAAAGCATCTTACGGATGGCATGACAGTAAGAGAATTATGCAGTGCTGCCAT
AACCATGAGTGATAACACTGCGGCCAACTTACTTCTGACAACGATCGGAGGACCGAAGGAGCTAACCGCT
TTTTTGCACAACATGGGGGATCATGTAACTCGCCTTGATCGTTGGGAACCGGAGCTGAATGAAGCCATAC
CAAACGACGAGCGTGACACCACGATGCCTGTAGCAATGGCAACAACGTTGCGCAAACTATTAACTGGCGA
ACTACTTACTCTAGCTTCCCGGCAACAATTAATAGACTGGATGGAGGCGGATAAAGTTGCAGGACCACTT
CTGCGCTCGGCCCTTCCGGCTGGCTGGTTTATTGCTGATAAATCTGGAGCCGGTGAGCGTGGGTCTCGCG
GTATCATTGCAGCACTGGGGCCAGATGGTAAGCCCTCCCGTATCGTAGTTATCTACACGACGGGGAGTCA
GGCAACTATGGATGAACGAAATAGACAGATCGCTGAGATAGGTGCCTCACTGATTAAGCATTGGTAACTG
TCAGACCAAGTTTACTCATATATACTTTAGATTGATTTAAAACTTCATTTTTAATTTAAAAGGATCTAGG
TGAAGATCCTTTTTGATAATCTCATGACCAAAATCCCTTAACGTGAGTTTTCGTTCCACTGAGCGTCAGA
CCCCGTAGAAAAGATCAAAGGATCTTCTTGAGATCCTTTTTTTCTGCGCGTAATCTGCTGCTTGCAAACA
AAAAAACCACCGCTACCAGCGGTGGTTTGTTTGCCGGATCAAGAGCTACCAACTCTTTTTCCGAAGGTAA
CTGGCTTCAGCAGAGCGCAGATACCAAATACTGTTCTTCTAGTGTAGCCGTAGTTAGGCCACCACTTCAA
GAACTCTGTAGCACCGCCTACATACCTCGCTCTGCTAATCCTGTTACCAGTGGCTGCTGCCAGTGGCGAT
AAGTCGTGTCTTACCGGGTTGGACTCAAGACGATAGTTACCGGATAAGGCGCAGCGGTCGGGCTGAACGG
GGGGTTCGTGCACACAGCCCAGCTTGGAGCGAACGACCTACACCGAACTGAGATACCTACAGCGTGAGCT
ATGAGAAAGCGCCACGCTTCCCGAAGGGAGAAAGGCGGACAGGTATCCGGTAAGCGGCAGGGTCGGAACA
GGAGAGCGCACGAGGGAGCTTCCAGGGGGAAACGCCTGGTATCTTTATAGTCCTGTCGGGTTTCGCCACC
TCTGACTTGAGCGTCGATTTTTGTGATGCTCGTCAGGGGGGCGGAGCCTATGGAAAAACGCCAGCAACGC
GGCCTTTTTACGGTTCCTGGCCTTTTGCTGGCCTTTTGCTCACATGTTCTTTCCTGCGTTATCCCCTGAT
TCTGTGGATAACCGTATTACCGCCTTTGAGTGAGCTGATACCGCTCGCCGCAGCCGAACGACCGAGCGCA
GCGAGTCAGTGAGCGAGGAAGCGGAAGAGCGCCCAATACGCAAACCGCCTCTCCCCGCGCGTTGGCCGAT
TCATTAATGCAGCTGGCACGACAGGTTTCCCGACTGGAAAGCGGGCAGTGAGCGCAACGCAATTAATGTG
AGTTAGCTCACTCATTAGGCACCCCAGGCTTTACACTTTATGCTTCCGGCTCGTATGTTGTGTGGAATTG
TGAGCGGATAACAATTTCACACAGGAAACAGCTATGACCATGATTACGCCAAGCGCGCAATTAACCCTCA
CTAAAGGGAACAAAAGCTGGAGCTGCAAGCTTAATGTAGTCTTATGCAATACTCTTGTAGTCTTGCAACA
TGGTAACGATGAGTTAGCAACATGCCTTACAAGGAGAGAAAAAGCACCGTGCATGCCGATTGGTGGAAGT
AAGGTGGTACGATCGTGCCTTATTAGGAAGGCAACAGACGGGTCTGACATGGATTGGACGAACCACTGAA
TTGCCGCATTGCAGAGATATTGTATTTAAGTGCCTAGCTCGATACATAAACGGGTCTCTCTGGTTAGACC
AGATCTGAGCCTGGGAGCTCTCTGGCTAACTAGGGAACCCACTGCTTAAGCCTCAATAAAGCTTGCCTTG
AGTGCTTCAAGTAGTGTGTGCCCGTCTGTTGTGTGACTCTGGTAACTAGAGATCCCTCAGACCCTTTTAG
TCAGTGTGGAAAATCTCTAGCAGTGGCGCCCGAACAGGGACTTGAAAGCGAAAGGGAAACCAGAGGAGCT
CTCTCGACGCAGGACTCGGCTTGCTGAAGCGCGCACGGCAAGAGGCGAGGGGCGGCGACTGGTGAGTACG
CCAAAAATTTTGACTAGCGGAGGCTAGAAGGAGAGAGATGGGTGCGAGAGCGTCAGTATTAAGCGGGGGA
GAATTAGATCGCGATGGGAAAAAATTCGGTTAAGGCCAGGGGGAAAGAAAAAATATAAATTAAAACATAT
AGTATGGGCAAGCAGGGAGCTAGAACGATTCGCAGTTAATCCTGGCCTGTTAGAAACATCAGAAGGCTGT
AGACAAATACTGGGACAGCTACAACCATCCCTTCAGACAGGATCAGAAGAACTTAGATCATTATATAATA
CAGTAGCAACCCTCTATTGTGTGCATCAAAGGATAGAGATAAAAGACACCAAGGAAGCTTTAGACAAGAT
AGAGGAAGAGCAAAACAAAAGTAAGACCACCGCACAGCAAGCGGCCGCTGATCTTCAGACCTGGAGGAGG
AGATATGAGGGACAATTGGAGAAGTGAATTATATAAATATAAAGTAGTAAAAATTGAACCATTAGGAGTA
GCACCCACCAAGGCAAAGAGAAGAGTGGTGCAGAGAGAAAAAAGAGCAGTGGGAATAGGAGCTTTGTTCC
TTGGGTTCTTGGGAGCAGCAGGAAGCACTATGGGCGCAGCGTCAATGACGCTGACGGTACAGGCCAGACA
ATTATTGTCTGGTATAGTGCAGCAGCAGAACAATTTGCTGAGGGCTATTGAGGCGCAACAGCATCTGTTG
CAACTCACAGTCTGGGGCATCAAGCAGCTCCAGGCAAGAATCCTGGCTGTGGAAAGATACCTAAAGGATC
AACAGCTCCTGGGGATTTGGGGTTGCTCTGGAAAACTCATTTGCACCACTGCTGTGCCTTGGAATGCTAG
TTGGAGTAATAAATCTCTGGAACAGATTTGGAATCACACGACCTGGATGGAGTGGGACAGAGAAATTAAC
AATTACACAAGCTTAATACACTCCTTAATTGAAGAATCGCAAAACCAGCAAGAAAAGAATGAACAAGAAT
TATTGGAATTAGATAAATGGGCAAGTTTGTGGAATTGGTTTAACATAACAAATTGGCTGTGGTATATAAA
ATTATTCATAATGATAGTAGGAGGCTTGGTAGGTTTAAGAATAGTTTTTGCTGTACTTTCTATAGTGAAT
AGAGTTAGGCAGGGATATTCACCATTATCGTTTCAGACCCACCTCCCAACCCCGAGGGGACCCAGAGAGG
GCCTATTTCCCATGATTCCTTCATATTTGCATATACGATACAAGGCTGTTAGAGAGATAATTAGAATTAA
TTTGACTGTAAACACAAAGATATTAGTACAAAATACGTGACGTAGAAAGTAATAATTTCTTGGGTAGTTT
GCAGTTTTAAAATTATGTTTTAAAATGGACTATCATATGCTTACCGTAACTTGAAAGTATTTCGATTTCT
TGGCTTTATATATCTTGTGGAAAGGACGAAACACCGAAAAAACTTATGTCCATGGAGTTTTAGAGCTAGA
AATAGCAAGTTAAAATAAGGCTAGTCCGTTATCAACTTGAAAAAGTGGCACCGAGTCGGTGCTTTTTTAA
GCTTGGCGTAACTAGATCTTGAGACAAATGGCAGTATTCATCCACAATTTTAAAAGAAAAGGGGGGATTG
GGGGGTACAGTGCAGGGGAAAGAATAGTAGACATAATAGCAACAGACATACAAACTAAAGAATTACAAAA
ACAAATTACAAAAATTCAAAATTTTCGGGTTTATTACAGGGACAGCAGAGATCCACTTTGGCGCCGGCTC
GAGGGGG
Features (pLannotate 1.2.2; 29 found; start..end, strand, type, name):
     14..80      +  CDS            small t antigen (fragment): SV40 (simian virus 40) small t antigen
    106..317     +  promoter       EF-1α core promoter: core promoter for human elongation factor EF-1α
    318..1256    +  intron         EF-1α intron A: intron upstream of the start codon of human EF-1α
   1278..1877    +  CDS            PuroR (fragment): puromycin N-acetyltransferase; pac from Streptomyces; confers resistance to puromycin
   1893..2481    +  misc_feature   WPRE: woodchuck hepatitis virus posttranscriptional regulatory element
   2532..2551    +  misc_feature   cPPT/CTS (fragment): central polypurine tract and central termination sequence of HIV-1
   2553..2786    +  LTR            3' LTR (ΔU3): self-inactivating 3' long terminal repeat (LTR) from HIV-1
   2864..2985    +  polyA_signal   SV40 poly(A) signal: SV40 polyadenylation signal
   3025..3160    +  rep_origin     SV40 ori: SV40 origin of replication
   3181..3199    -  promoter       T7 promoter: promoter for bacteriophage T7 RNA polymerase
   3207..3362    +  CDS            lacZα (fragment): LacZα fragment of β-galactosidase; lacZ fragment
   3367..3795    +  rep_origin     f1 ori (sequence partly withheld): f1 bacteriophage origin of replication; arrow indicates direction of (+) strand synthesis
   3848..3952    +  promoter       AmpR promoter: bla
   3953..4813    +  CDS            AmpR: β-lactamase; bla; confers resistance to ampicillin, carbenicillin, and related antibiotics
   4984..5572    +  rep_origin     ori: high-copy-number ColE1/pMB1/pBR322/pUC origin of replication
   5755..5847    +  CDS            lacI (fragment): lac repressor; lacI; The lac repressor binds to the lac operator to inhibit transcription in E. coli. This inhibition can be relieved by adding lactose or isopropyl-β-D-thiogalactopyranoside (IPTG).
   5860..5881    +  protein_bind   CAP binding site: CAP binding activates transcription in the presence of cAMP. E. coli catabolite activator protein
   5896..5926    +  promoter       lac promoter: promoter for the E. coli lac operon
   5934..5950    +  protein_bind   lac operator: The lac repressor binds to the lac operator to inhibit transcription in E. coli. This inhibition can be relieved by adding lactose or isopropyl-β-D-thiogalactopyranoside (IPTG). lac repressor encoded by lacI
   5995..6013    +  promoter       T3 promoter: promoter for bacteriophage T3 RNA polymerase
   6041..6267    +  promoter       RSV promoter: Rous sarcoma virus enhancer/promoter
   6268..6448    +  LTR            5' LTR (truncated): truncated 5' long terminal repeat (LTR) from HIV-1
   6495..6620    +  misc_feature   HIV-1 Ψ: packaging signal of human immunodeficiency virus type 1
   6604..6967    +  CDS            HIV-1 gag (fragment): gag protein from human immunodeficiency virus 1; gag
   7113..7346    +  misc_feature   RRE: The Rev response element (RRE) of HIV-1 allows for Rev-dependent mRNA export from the nucleus to the cytoplasm.
   7723..7749    +  CDS            Rev (fragment): human immunodeficiency virus 1 (HIV-1) Rev protein; rev; enhances nuclear export of unspliced and incompletely spliced viral mRNAs
   7753..7993    +  promoter       U6 promoter: RNA polymerase III promoter for human U6 snRNA
   8023..8098    +  misc_RNA       gRNA scaffold: guide RNA scaffold for the Streptococcus pyogenes CRISPR/Cas9 system
   8154..8271    +  misc_feature   cPPT/CTS: central polypurine tract and central termination sequence of HIV-1
