[The description below was written by a language model from this plasmid's Addgene catalogue record and pLannotate feature annotations shown in this document.]
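Description:
RBKS gRNA (BRDN0001145714) is a third-generation lentiviral single-guide RNA plasmid built on the lentiGuide-Puro backbone and designed to target human RBKS (ribokinase; guide designed against the NM_022128.2 reference transcript). The assembled sequence is 8,323 nt. In bacteria it is maintained as a high-copy plasmid through a ColE1/pUC-type origin and selected with ampicillin via the β-lactamase gene. An f1 origin, an SV40 origin and poly(A) signal, and remnants of lac and phage promoter elements are also annotated in the backbone.

The lentiviral transfer cassette begins with an RSV promoter fused to a truncated HIV-1 5' LTR, which makes genomic RNA production Tat-independent. It continues through the Ψ packaging signal with a partial gag sequence, the Rev response element and a cPPT/CTS, and ends in a self-inactivating ΔU3 3' LTR. Within this unit, a human U6 RNA polymerase III promoter drives the RBKS-specific spacer joined to the Streptococcus pyogenes Cas9 guide RNA scaffold. Downstream, the EF-1α core promoter with its intron A expresses puromycin N-acetyltransferase for selection of transduced mammalian cells, followed by a WPRE to enhance transcript expression.

The plasmid does not encode Cas9, so it is meant to be used with a separate Cas9 lentiviral vector or in cell lines that already express Cas9, where it directs CRISPR knockout of RBKS. The depositor's comments link it to a human kinome gRNA library whose guides come from work on optimized sgRNA design for improved on-target activity and reduced off-target effects. The cloning method is not recorded.
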