Addgene plasmid #77040: RBKS gRNA (BRDN0001145714)
Purpose: 3rd generation lentiviral gRNA plasmid targeting human RBKS
Depositing lab: John Doench & David Root. Depositing organization: Broad Institute. Publication: Optimized sgRNA design to maximize activity and minimize off-target effects of CRISPR-Cas9. Doench JG, Fusi N, Sullender M, Hegde M, Vaimberg EW, Donovan KF, Smith I, Tothova Z, Wilen C, Orchard R, Virgin HW, Listgarten J, Root DE. Nat Biotechnol. 2016 Jan 18. doi: 10.1038/nbt.3437. PubMed 26780180.
Backbone
  Vector backbone: lentiGuide-Puro
  Backbone manufacturer: Zhang Lab (Addgene plasmid # 52963)
  Vector type: Mammalian Expression, Lentiviral, CRISPR
  Selectable markers: Puromycin
Growth in bacteria
  Bacterial resistance: Ampicillin, 100 μg/mL
  Growth temperature: 37°C
  Growth strain: DH5alpha
  Copy number: High Copy
Gene/Insert
  Gene/Insert name: RBKS (alt names: RBKS; NM_022128.2)
  gRNA/shRNA sequence: AAAAAACTTATGTCCATGGA
  Species: H. sapiens (human)
  Entrez Gene: RBKS (a.k.a. RBSK, RK)
  Promoter: hU6
  Cloning method: Unknown
  Sequencing primers: 5′ U6-F; 3′ pS2-R
Terms and licenses: Academic/Nonprofit Terms; Industry Terms: Not Available to Industry
Depositor comments: The gRNA was designed to target the following Genbank reference sequence(s): NM_022128.2. Note that this plasmid does NOT contain Cas9. It should be used in conjunction with lentiCas9-Blast (Addgene #52962) or otherwise with cell lines already expressing Cas9. Browse the full kinome gRNA library at http://www.addgene.org/pooled-library/broadgpp-human-kinome/ or visit http://www.broadinstitute.org/rnai/public/ for detailed protocols and information.
How to cite: RBKS gRNA (BRDN0001145714) was a gift from John Doench & David Root (Addgene plasmid # 77040 ; http://n2t.net/addgene:77040 ; RRID:Addgene_77040)
