>Addgene plasmid #77040 | RBKS gRNA (BRDN0001145714) | depositor partial sequence | sequence record 144500 | Target Sequence
AAAAAACTTATGTCCATGGA
