>Addgene plasmid #77040 | RBKS gRNA (BRDN0001145714) | addgene partial sequence | sequence record 186999 | hU6-F
GTAGAAAGTAATAATTTCTTGGGTAGTTTGCAGTTTTAAAATTATGTTTTAAAATGGACTATCATATGCT
TACCGTAACTTGAAAGTATTTCGATTTCTTGGCTTTATATATCTTGTGGAAAGGACGAAACACCGAAAAA
ACTTATGTCCATGGAGTTTTAGAGCTAGAAATAGCAAGTTAAAATAAGGCTAGTCCGTTATCAACTTGAA
AAAGTGGCACCGAGTCGGTGCTTTTTTAAGCTTGGCGTAACTAGATCTTGAGACAAATGGCAGTATTCAT
CCACAATTTTAAAAGAAAAGGGGGGATTGGGGGGTACAGTGCAGGGGAAAGAATAGTAGACATAATAGCA
ACAGACATACAAACTAAAGAATTACAAAAACAAATTACAAAAATTCAAAATTTTCGGGTTTATTACAGGG
ACAGCAGAGATCCACTTTGGCGCCGGCTCGAGGGGGCCCGGGTGCAAAGATGGATAAAGTTTTAAACAGA
GAGGAATCTTTGCAGCTAATGGACCTTCTAGGTCTTGAAAGGAGTGGGAATTGGCTCCGGTGCCCGTCAG
TGGGCAGAGC
